Addgene plasmid #112982: mr-GST full length
Purpose: For protein expression and purification of full-length Drosophila mr (APC2)
Depositing lab: Terry Orr-Weaver. Depositing organization: Whitehead Institute for Biomedical Research.
Backbone
  Vector backbone: pGEX
  Vector type: Bacterial Expression
Growth in bacteria
  Bacterial resistance: Ampicillin, 100 μg/mL
  Growth temperature: 37°C
  Growth strain: DH5alpha
  Copy number: High Copy
Gene/Insert
  Gene/Insert name: mr (APC2)
  Species: D. melanogaster (fly)
  Entrez Gene: mr (a.k.a. Dmel_CG3060, APC2, APC2/mr, Apc2, CG3060, Dmel\CG3060, MR, Mr, dAPC2)
  Cloning method: Restriction Enzyme; 5′ cloning site Unknown (unknown if destroyed); 3′ cloning site Unknown (unknown if destroyed)
Terms and licenses: Academic/Nonprofit Terms; Industry Terms: Not Available to Industry
How to cite: mr-GST full length was a gift from Terry Orr-Weaver (Addgene plasmid # 112982 ; http://n2t.net/addgene:112982 ; RRID:Addgene_112982)
