[The description below was written by a language model from this plasmid's Addgene catalogue record.]
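Description:
mr-GST full length is a bacterial expression plasmid built on a pGEX backbone for producing the full-length Drosophila melanogaster protein morula (mr), the fly homologue of the APC2 subunit of the anaphase-promoting complex/cyclosome. It is maintained as a high-copy plasmid in E. coli under ampicillin selection. The record lists only catalogue fields and no feature table, so the specific pGEX variant, origin of replication, promoter and exact junctions are not stated. The insert was introduced by restriction cloning, but the 5′ and 3′ cloning sites are recorded as unknown.

The plasmid name and the pGEX backbone indicate that mr is expressed as a fusion with glutathione S-transferase. In vectors of this family, GST generally sits upstream of the cloning site, giving an N-terminal tag. Expression is typically driven by an IPTG-inducible tac promoter under control of a plasmid-borne lacI repressor gene, and many versions include a protease cleavage site between GST and the insert. None of these details, including the orientation of the tag or the presence of a cleavage site, is confirmed in the record for this construct. The GST moiety allows the fusion protein to be captured on glutathione resin.

The stated purpose is expression and purification of full-length mr (APC2). Recombinant GST fusions of this kind are commonly used for antibody generation, pull-down or binding assays, and other biochemical work, although the record does not specify a downstream application.
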