>Addgene plasmid #112982 | mr-GST full length | addgene partial sequence | sequence record 216423 | Addgene Partial NGS Result
GACTGACGATCTGCCTCGCGCGTTTCGGTGATGACGGTGAAAACCTCTGACACATGCAGCTCCCGGAGAC
GGTCACAGCTTGTCTGTAAGCGGATGCCGGGAGCAGACAAGCCCGTCAGGGCGCGTCAGCGGGTGTTGGC
GGGTGTCGGGGCGCAGCCATGACCCAGTCACGTAGCGATAGCGGAGTGTATAATTCTTGAAGACGAAAGG
GCCTCGTGATACGCCTATTTTTATAGGTTAATGTCATGATAATAATGGTTTCTTAGACGTCAGGTGGCAC
TTTTCGGGGAAATGTGCGCGGAACCCCTATTTGTTTATTTTTCTAAATACATTCAAATATGTATCCGCTC
ATGAGACAATAACCCTGATAAATGCTTCAATAATATTGAAAAAGGAAGAGTATGAGTATTCAACATTTCC
GTGTCGCCCTTATTCCCTTTTTTGCGGCATTTTGCCTTCCTGTTTTTGCTCACCCAGAAACGCTGGTGAA
AGTAAAAGATGCTGAAGATCAGTTGGGTGCACGAGTGGGTTACATCGAACTGGATCTCAACAGCGGTAAG
ATCCTTGAGAGTTTTCGCCCCGAAGAACGTTTTCCAATGATGAGCACTTTTAAAGTTCTGCTATGTGGCG
CGGTATTATCCCGTGTTGACGCCGGGCAAGAGCAACTCGGTCGCCGCATACACTATTCTCAGAATGACTT
GGTTGAGTACTCACCAGTCACAGAAAAGCATCTTACGGATGGCATGACAGTAAGAGAATTATGCAGTGCT
GCCATAACCATGAGTGATAACACTGCGGCCAACTTACTTCTGACAACGATCGGAGGACCGAAGGAGCTAA
CCGCTTTTTTGCACAACATGGGGGATCATGTAACTCGCCTTGATCGTTGGGAACCGGAGCTGAATGAAGC
CATACCAAACGACGAGCGTGACACCACGATGCCTGCAGCAATGGCAACAACGTTGCGCAAACTATTAACT
GGCGAACTACTTACTCTAGCTTCCCGGCAACAATTAATAGACTGGATGGAGGCGGATAAAGTTGCAGGAC
CACTTCTGCGCTCGGCCCTTCCGGCTGGCTGGTTTATTGCTGATAAATCTGGAGCCGGTGAGCGTGGGTC
TCGCGGTATCATTGCAGCACTGGGGCCAGATGGTAAGCCCTCCCGTATCGTAGTTATCTACACGACGGGG
AGTCAGGCAACTATGGATGAACGAAATAGACAGATCGCTGAGATAGGTGCCTCACTGATTAAGCATTGGT
AACTGTCAGACCAAGTTTACTCATATATACTTTAGATTGATTTAAAACTTCATTTTTAATTTAAAAGGAT
CTAGGTGAAGATCCTTTTTGATAATCTCATGACCAAAATCCCTTAACGTGAGTTTTCGTTCCACTGAGCG
TCAGACCCCGTAGAAAAGATCAAAGGATCTTCTTGAGATCCTTTTTTTCTGCGCGTAATCTGCTGCTTGC
AAACAAAAAAACCACCGCTACCAGCGGTGGTTTGTTTGCCGGATCAAGAGCTACCAACTCTTTTTCCGAA
GGTAACTGGCTTCAGCAGAGCGCAGATACCAAATACTGTCCTTCTAGTGTAGCCGTAGTTAGGCCACCAC
TTCAAGAACTCTGTAGCACCGCCTACATACCTCGCTCTGCTAATCCTGTTACCAGTGGCTGCTGCCAGTG
GCGATAAGTCGTGTCTTACCGGGTTGGACTCAAGACGATAGTTACCGGATAAGGCGCAGCGGTCGGGCTG
AACGGGGGGTTCGTGCACACAGCCCAGCTTGGAGCGAACGACCTACACCGAACTGAGATACCTACAGCGT
GAGCTATGAGAAAGCGCCACGCTTCCCGAAGGGAGAAAGGCGGACAGGTATCCGGTAAGCGGCAGGGTCG
GAACAGGAGAGCGCACGAGGGAGCTTCCAGGGGGAAACGCCTGGTATCTTTATAGTCCTGTCGGGTTTCG
CCACCTCTGACTTGAGCGTCGATTTTTGTGATGCTCGTCAGGGGGGCGGAGCCTATGGAAAAACGCCAGC
AACGCGGCCTTTTTACGGTTCCTGGCCTTTTGCTGGCCTTTTGCTCACATGTTCTTTCCTGCGTTATCCC
CTGATTCTGTGGATAACCGTATTACCGCCTTTGAGTGAGCTGATACCGCTCGCCGCAGCCGAACGACCGA
GCGCAGCGAGTCAGTGAGCGAGGAAGCGGAAGAGCGCCTGATGCGGTATTTTCTCCTTACGCATCTGTGC
GGTATTTCACACCGCATAAATTCCGACACCATCGAATGGCGCAAAACCTTTCGCGGTATGGCATGATAGC
GCCCGGAAGAGAGTCAATTCAGGGTGGTGAATGTGAAACCAGTAACGTTATACGATGTCGCAGAGTATGC
CGGTGTCTCTTATCAGACCGTTTCCCGCGTGGTGAACCAGGCCAGCCACGTTTCTGCGAAAACGCGGGAA
AAAGTGGAAGCGGCGATGGCGGAGCTGAATTACATTCCCAACCGCGTGGCACAACAACTGGCGGGCAAAC
AGTCGTTGCTGATTGGCGTTGCCACCTCCAGTCTGGCCCTGCACGCGCCGTCGCAAATTGTCGCGGCGAT
TAAATCTCGCGCCGATCAACTGGGTGCCAGCGTGGTGGTGTCGATGGTAGAACGAAGCGGCGTCGAAGCC
TGTAAAGCGGCGGTGCACAATCTTCTCGCGCAACGCGTCAGTGGGCTGATCATTAACTATCCGCTGGATG
ACCAGGATGCCATTGCTGTGGAAGCTGCCTGCACTAATGTTCCGGCGTTATTTCTTGATGTCTCTGACCA
GACACCCATCAACAGTATTATTTTCTCCCATGAAGACGGTACGCGACTGGGCGTGGAGCATCTGGTCGCA
TTGGGTCACCAGCAAATCGCGCTGTTAGCGGGCCCATTAAGTTCTGTCTCGGCGCGTCTGCGTCTGGCTG
GCTGGCATAAATATCTCACTCGCAATCAAATTCAGCCGATAGCGGAACGGGAAGGCGACTGGAGTGCCAT
GTCCGGTTTTCAACAAACCATGCAAATGCTGAATGAGGGCATCGTTCCCACTGCGATGCTGGTTGCCAAC
GATCAGATGGCGCTGGGCGCAATGCGCGCCATTACCGAGTCCGGGCTGCGCGTTGGTGCGGATATCTCGG
TAGTGGGATACGACGATACCGAAGACAGCTCATGTTATATCCCGCCGTTAACCACCATCAAACAGGATTT
TCGCCTGCTGGGGCAAACCAGCGTGGACCGCTTGCTGCAACTCTCTCAGGGCCAGGCGGTGAAGGGCAAT
CAGCTGTTGCCCGTCTCACTGGTGAAAAGAAAAACCACCCTGGCGCCCAATACGCAAACCGCCTCTCCCC
GCGCGTTGGCCGATTCATTAATGCAGCTGGCACGACAGGTTTCCCGACTGGAAAGCGGGCAGTGAGCGCA
ACGCAATTAATGTAAGTTAGCTCACTCATTAGGCACCCCAGGCTTTACACTTTATGCTTCCGGCTCGTAT
GTTGTGTGGAATTGTGAGCGGATAACAATTTCACACAGGAAACAGCTATGACCATGATTACGGATTCACT
GGCCGTCGTTTTACAACGTCGTGACTGGGAAAACCCTGGCGTTACCCAACTTAATCGCCTTGCAGCACAT
CCCCCTTTCGCCAGCTGGCGTAATAGCGAAGAGGCCCGCACCGATCGCCCTTCCCAACAGTTGCGCAGCC
TGAATGGCGAATGGCGCTTTGCCTGGTTTCCGGCACCAGAAGCGGTGCCGGAAAGCTGGCTGGAGTGCGA
TCTTCCTGAGGCCGATACTGTCGTCGTCCCCTCAAACTGGCAGATGCACGGTTACGATGCGCCCATCTAC
ACCAACGTGACCTATCCCATTACGGTCAATCCGCCGTTTGTTCCCACGGAGAATCCGACGGGTTGTTACT
CGCTCACATTTAATGTTGATGAAAGCTGGCTACAGGAAGGCCAGACGCGAATTATTTTTGATGGCGTTGG
AATTAGCTTATCGACTGCACGGTGCACCAATGCTTCTGGCGTCAGGCAGCCATCGGAAGCTGTGGTATGG
CTGTGCAGGTCGTAAATCACTGCATAATTCGTGTCGCTCAAGGCGCACTCCCGTTCTGGATAATGTTTTT
TGCGCCGACATCATAACGGTTCTGGCAAATATTCTGAAATGAGCTGTTGACAATTAATCATCGGCTCGTA
TAATGTGTGGAATTGTGAGCGGATAACAATTTCACACAGGAAACAGTATTCATGTCCCCTATACTAGGTT
ATTGGAAAATTAAGGGCCTTGTGCAACCCACTCGACTTCTTTTGGAATATCTTGAAGAAAAATATGAAGA
GCATTTGTATGAGCGCGATGAAGGTGATAAATGGCGAAACAAAAAGTTTGAATTGGGTTTGGAGTTTCCC
AATCTTCCTTATTATATTGATGGTGATGTTAAATTAACACAGTCTATGGCCATCATACGTTATATAGCTG
ACAAGCACAACATGTTGGGTGGTTGTCCAAAAGAGCGTGCAGAGATTTCAATGCTTGAAGGAGCGGTTTT
GGATATTAGATACGGTGTTTCGAGAATTGCATATAGTAAAGACTTTGAAACTCTCAAAGTTGATTTTCTT
AGCAAGCTACCTGAAATGCTGAAAATGTTCGAAGATCGTTTATGTCATAAAACATATTTAAATGGTGATC
ATGTAACCCATCCTGACTTCATGTTGTATGACGCTCTTGATGTTGTTTTATACATGGACCCAATGTGCCT
GGATGCGTTCCCAAAATTAGTTTGTTTTAAAAAACGTATTGAAGCTATCCCACAAATTGATAAGTACTTG
AAATCCAGCAAGTATATAGCATGGCCTTTGCAGGGCTGGCAAGCCACGTTTGGTGGTGGCGACCATCCTC
CAAAATCGGATCTGGTTCCGCGTGGATCCCCAGGAATTCGGCACGAGCAAGCGATGTGCGACTTTGACGC
TTTGTGGGCGGATGTACTGAGAATCTTTCCGGTTTTGGGTGGAGCGAACGCTGTATCCAATGATCCGGTT
GAGGAGAATGTATTCCAAAATGTTCGCCAGCACCTGATGGTGTTGGGCAGCATAGACACCTTCGCGGCGG
TTGTGGACCTGGAAATCCAGTCGACTATTCGGAATGTCCTGGTGCCCAAGTTCTGGAAGCACATCCACGA
CGGCTTGGTCTCGTCTAAATTGCAGGGCTGGATTAACGACCAAGCTCTGGCCATAGAAGCACTGCCCGAT
AAGAACGGACTGTTCACCCAGTTCATCGACGCCATCAATGAGCTGCATGACAGCTTTCAGAGCCTGATGC
AGGTGAAGCCCAGGCTGATCCAGCTAGTTGGAGCTGAGACAAAGCCCACCGCAAAGACGGTGAAGCTCAT
GCAGGAGGAAGGCATTAAGAACTGCTTAAGGGACTGCTTGCTGGCTCAACTGCCACCCAATTTCAGTGTG
GTCGTTGGGGCCTTCTACTGGGTGCACTTTAAGCTCTTCACCAAGGCCTCAAATCTCGCATTGACCACAG
TTGACTCTGATGTTTTCGATGAGCTCCTCTGCGTTGGCTGCAACTTCGAAGCAGAGCAATGCTGCTGCCA
AAGGCTGACGGATATGGTTAACAAGACAAACATGAAGCTCTTCGAGATGAACCTCATTGACCGTCTAACT
GGGAGTGCTTTAACCGCTCTCATCAAGCTTAAAATCAAGGAGCACATCAGCGATACATGCATGGGAATCT
TCGACAGAAGTCATCTTAAGCAACTGGAAACTTGGCTATCGGATGTCATAATGTCCTGGCTCACAAACAT
ATTCACGGAATGGAAGTCTAAGGATAGCATAAGCGATATCGAAGTTCCCGAGTCTGTAAAATCCTTCAAA
GTCAAACTGACTTACTTTATGTACGAAACGTTTGCCCAAAGCGTTATTGGTCAGTTCTTCAGCATTATAA
TTGACTATCCCGATTCCATTCCGGCTATAGATGACTTAAAGATTTGCATGGAGAAAATAGATATGCGAGT
CTACCTCACTGAATCCCTTAGGAACTCGCTAGAGGCAAGGATTCTGCATCCTGGAGTCAACACCATGGAC
ATATTAACGGGTTACGTGGCAGCCATCAAAGCTATTCGCCATCTGGATAGTACCGGAGTCATCTTAGAGA
TGGTAACTGCTCCAATCAAAGATTACCTGCGGAAACGAAACGACACAGTGCGACGCGTAGTCACTGGGTT
GACTGAAGAGGGGCCCACGGACTTATCCGAGGAACTCGCCAAGGGAGAAACAATTAAGGAATGCAAGGAC
TCGGGTACCGATGAGTTCAGCAACTGGGAAAATTGGCAACCCGATCCGTTTGGTATAGATGCCAGCATTA
TGCAGTACAACAGCTCGCGGAAGATGAGATCGGCCGACATTATATCGATGGTTGTAGACATATACGGCAG
TAAGGAGTTGTTTATGACAGAGTATCGCAATCTAATGGCGGACAGACTGCTGGCCCAGTTAGATTTTAAT
TCCGAAAAAGAAATTCGAAATCTGGAACTGCTGAAAATCCGCTTTGGCGAATCGCTGCTGCACAGCTGCG
AGGTGATGTTGAAAGACGTAACCGACTCCAAGCGAATTAACGCGCACATCCACAGCGATGGCGACCGAAC
TGAAAATCAGTTGTTCGACATCTCCTCGCTGATTGTTTCTGCTCAGTTTTGGCCGTCCTTCAATAAAGAA
AGCCTCCAACTTCCTGAGGAGATTGAGAATGAGTTCAAGAAGTACACCAAGGCCTACGAGGCATACAAGG
GCAACCGTACGCTCAACTGGCGTACAGTGACTGGCCGTGTAAATATTGAAATCGAGATCGGTGACCGGAC
CATGGAAATGGTTGTGAGCCCCATTTTGGCGGTTATTATATACCACTTTCAAACTAAGAATGAATGGACT
ATCGAGGATCTTAGTTCCATTACGAAAGTTCCAGCGTCTGCACTGCGGCGTCGTCTGAGTTTTTGGCAAA
ACCACGGATTGATCTCGGAAACGACACCCGGAATATTCACGCTGCTGGAAAAGGAATCGGAGAAGTCTCA
GTACGAGGACATGAGTCTGGCAGAAGCTGACGAAGAGGATTTGGAATCCGCAATGGCTTCTGCCAGCGAT
CAAAGGGAAGAAGAACTCCAAGTTTTTTGGTCCTATATTGTTGGAATGCTCACGAATCTTGACTCCATGC
CAATTGACCGAATCCACCAGATGCTGAAGCTGTTCGCCTCCCACAGCGGCGGAGTGGAGTTTACTCAGGA
TGAGCTGAAACACTTTCTCCAGCGAAAAGTCAGGGAGCACAAGCTAATATTCTCGGGTGGAGTTTACCAA
TTGGCCAAATAA
